>Addgene plasmid #222605 | MAC3-C-GFP-Myr | addgene full sequence | sequence record 441386 | Addgene NGS Result
CACCTACTCAGACAATGCGATGCAATTTCCTCATTTTATTAGGAAAGGACAGTGGGAGTGGCACCTTCCA
GGGTCAAGGAAGGCACGGGGGAGGGGCAAACAACAGATGGCTGGCAACTAGAAGGCACAGTCGAGGCTGA
TCAGCGGGTTTAAACGGGCCCTCTAGACTCGAGTCATCACTTCTCCTTGAACTTCTTCAGGTTCTCGCTG
ATTCTCTTCAGCACCTTCAGCAGCACCTCCTTTCTGTCCCAGTCCTTGCCGGTGATCTCGTACAGGGTGG
TGGCTCTGTCCTTGATCTCCTCGGGGATCTCTCTCTGGTTCACGTTGATGCCGATGCCCACGATCAGCTT
GTCCTTGCTCAGCTCGCACAGCACGCCGCTCACCTTCTTCTCCTGGAAGTACACGTCGTTGGGCCACTTC
AGGCTGAAGGGGATCTCGGTGATCTCCTCCAGGGCCTCGCTCACGCTCAGGCCCAGCACCAGGGGCAGCT
GCAGCAGGTTCTCGAACTCCTTGGGGTTCAGCAGGAAGCTGAAGTACAGGCCGCCCTCCTGGCTCAGCCA
CTTTCTGCCCGGGCCGCCTCTGCCCTTGGTCTGTCTGTCGGCCACCAGGGCGGTGCCGTAGGACACGTTC
CACTCCTTCAGTCTCTCCTGGGTGCTGTCCACCTCCTTCAGCCAGATCAGGTTCTTGAAGTCGGCGTAGT
CGGGCACGTCGTAGGGGTAGCTGGCCATGGTGCTGCCCAGCTCGGTGCCTTTCTCAAACTGAGGGTGGGA
CCAGCTTCCTCCGCCGCTTCCGCCGCCAGATCCTCCGCCCTTCTCGAACTGGGGATGGCTCCACCCCACT
TTCTTGTACAGGCTGGTGATGTCGGCGGCCTTGATATCAACCACTTTGTACAAGAAAGCTGGGTCCTTGA
ACAGCTCGTCCATGCCGAGAGTGATCCCGGCGGCGGTCACGAACTCCAGCAGGACCATGTGATCGCGCTT
CTCGTTGGGGTCTTTGCTCAGGGCGGACTGGGTGCTCAGGTAGTGGTTGTCGGGCAGCAGCACGGGGCCG
TCGCCGATGGGGGTGTTCTGCTGGTAGTGGTCGGCGAGCTGCACGCTGCCGTCCTCGATGTTGTGGCGGA
TCTTGAAGTTCACCTTGATGCCGTTCTTCTGCTTGTCGGCCATGATATAGACGTTGTGGCTGTTGTAGTT
GTACTCCAGCTTGTGCCCCAGGATGTTGCCGTCCTCCTTGAAGTCGATGCCCTTCAGCTCGATGCGGTTC
ACCAGGGTGTCGCCCTCGAACTTCACCTCGGCGCGGGTCTTGTAGTTGCCGTCGTCCTTGAAGAAGATGG
TGCGCTCCTGGACGTAGCCTTCGGGCATGGCGGACTTGAAGAAGTCGTGCTGCTTCATGTGGTCGGGGTA
GCGGCTGAAGCACTGCACGCCGTAGGTCAGGGTGGTCACGAGGGTGGGCCAGGGCACGGGCAGCTTGCCG
GTGGTGCAGATGAACTTCAGGGTCAGCTTGCCGTAGGTGGCATCGCCCTCGCCCTCGCCGGACACGCTGA
ACTTGTGGCCGTTTACGTCGCCGTCCAGCTCGACCAGGATGGGCACCACCCCGGTGAACAGCTCCTCGCC
CTTGCTCACCATGTTGAAGCCTGCTTTTTTGTACAAACTTGTTGATGGCGCGCCCTGGCGTTTGCTGCAG
CATTTGTTGCCCATCATGGTACCGGTACCACACTGGACTAGTGGATCCGAGCTCGGTACCAAGCTTAAGT
TTAAACGCTAGAGTCCGGAGGCTGGATCGGTCCCGGTGTCTTCTATGGAGGTCAAAACAGCGTGGATGGC
GTCTCCAGGCGATCTGACGGTTCACTAAACGAGCTCGTCGACGATCTCTATCACTGATAGGGAGATCTCT
ATCACTGATAGGGAGAGCTCTGCTTATATAGACCTCCCACCGTACACGCCTACCGCCCATTTGCGTCAAT
GGGGCGGAGTTGTTACGACATTTTGGAAAGTCCCGTTGATTTTGGTGCCAAAACAAACTCCCATTGACGT
CAATGGGGTGGAGACTTGGAAATCCCCGTGAGTCAAACCGCTATCCACGCCCATTGATGTACTGCCAAAA
CCGCATCACCATGGTAATAGCGATGACTAATACGTAGATGTACTGCCAAGTAGGAAAGTCCCATAAGGTC
ATGTACTGGGCATAATGCCAGGCGGGCCATTTACCGTCATTGACGTCAATAGGGGGCGTACTTGGCATAT
GATACACTTGATGTACTGCCAAGTGGGCAGTTTACCGTAAATACTCCACCCATTGACGTCAATGGAAAGT
CCCTATTGGCGTTACTATGGGAACATACGTCATTATTGACGTCAATGGGCGGGGGTCGTTGGGCGGTCAG
CCAGGCGGGCCATTTACCGTAAGTTATGTAACGCGGAACTCCATATATGGGCTATGAACTAATGACCCCG
TAATTGATTACTATTAATAACTAGTCAATAATCAATGTCAACGCGTATATCTGGCCCGTACATCGCGAAG
CAGCGCAAAACGCCTAACCCTAAGCAGATTCTTCATGCAATTGTCGGTCAAGCCTTGCCTTGTTGTAGCT
TAAATTTTGCTCGCGCACTACTCAGCGACCTCCAACACACAAGCAGGGAGCAGATACTGGCTTAACTATG
CGGCATCAGAGCAGATTGTACTGAGAGTGCACCATAGGGGATCGGGAGATCTCCCGATCCGTCGACGTCA
GGTGGCACTTTTCGGGGAAATGTGCGCGGAACCCCTATTTGTTTATTTTTCTAAATACATTCAAATATGT
ATCCGCTCATGAGACAATAACCCTGATAAATGCTTCAATAATATTGAAAAAGGAAGAGTATGAGTATTCA
ACATTTCCGTGTCGCCCTTATTCCCTTTTTTGCGGCATTTTGCCTTCCTGTTTTTGCTCACCCAGAAACG
CTGGTGAAAGTAAAAGATGCTGAAGATCAGTTGGGTGCACGAGTGGGTTACATCGAACTGGATCTCAACA
GCGGTAAGATCCTTGAGAGTTTTCGCCCCGAAGAACGTTTTCCAATGATGAGCACTTTTAAAGTTCTGCT
ATGTGGCGCGGTATTATCCCGTATTGACGCCGGGCAAGAGCAACTCGGTCGCCGCATACACTATTCTCAG
AATGACTTGGTTGAGTACTCACCAGTCACAGAAAAGCATCTTACGGATGGCATGACAGTAAGAGAATTAT
GCAGTGCTGCCATAACCATGAGTGATAACACTGCGGCCAACTTACTTCTGACAACGATCGGAGGACCGAA
GGAGCTAACCGCTTTTTTGCACAACATGGGGGATCATGTAACTCGCCTTGATCGTTGGGAACCGGAGCTG
AATGAAGCCATACCAAACGACGAGCGTGACACCACGATGCCTGTAGCAATGGCAACAACGTTGCGCAAAC
TATTAACTGGCGAACTACTTACTCTAGCTTCCCGGCAACAATTAATAGACTGGATGGAGGCGGATAAAGT
TGCAGGACCACTTCTGCGCTCGGCCCTTCCGGCTGGCTGGTTTATTGCTGATAAATCTGGAGCCGGTGAG
CGTGGGTCTCGCGGTATCATTGCAGCACTGGGGCCAGATGGTAAGCCCTCCCGTATCGTAGTTATCTACA
CGACGGGGAGTCAGGCAACTATGGATGAACGAAATAGACAGATCGCTGAGATAGGTGCCTCACTGATTAA
GCATTGGTAACTGTCAGACCAAGTTTACTCATATATACTTTAGATTGATTTAAAACTTCATTTTTAATTT
AAAAGGATCTAGGTGAAGATCCTTTTTGATAATCTCATGACCAAAATCCCTTAACGTGAGTTTTCGTTCC
ACTGAGCGTCAGACCCCGTAGAAAAGATCAAAGGATCTTCTTGAGATCCTTTTTTTCTGCGCGTAATCTG
CTGCTTGCAAACAAAAAAACCACCGCTACCAGCGGTGGTTTGTTTGCCGGATCAAGAGCTACCAACTCTT
TTTCCGAAGGTAACTGGCTTCAGCAGAGCGCAGATACCAAATACTGTTCTTCTAGTGTAGCCGTAGTTAG
GCCACCACTTCAAGAACTCTGTAGCACCGCCTACATACCTCGCTCTGCTAATCCTGTTACCAGTGGCTGC
TGCCAGTGGCGATAAGTCGTGTCTTACCGGGTTGGACTCAAGACGATAGTTACCGGATAAGGCGCAGCGG
TCGGGCTGAACGGGGGGTTCGTGCACACAGCCCAGCTTGGAGCGAACGACCTACACCGAACTGAGATACC
TACAGCGTGAGCTATGAGAAAGCGCCACGCTTCCCGAAGGGAGAAAGGCGGACAGGTATCCGGTAAGCGG
CAGGGTCGGAACAGGAGAGCGCACGAGGGAGCTTCCAGGGGGAAACGCCTGGTATCTTTATAGTCCTGTC
GGGTTTCGCCACCTCTGACTTGAGCGTCGATTTTTGTGATGCTCGTCAGGGGGGCGGAGCCTATGGAAAA
ACGCCAGCAACGCGGCCTTTTTACGGTTCCTGGCCTTTTGCTGGCCTTTTGCTCACATGTTCTTTCCTGC
GTTATCCCCTGATTCTGTGGATAACCGTATTACCGCCTTTGAGTGAGCTGATACCGCTCGCCGCAGCCGA
ACGACCGAGCGCAGCGAGTCAGTGAGCGAGGAAGCGGAAGAGCGCCCAATACGCAAACCGCCTCTCCCCG
CGCGTTGGCCGATTCATTAATGCAGCTGGCACGACAGGTTTCCCGACTGGAAAGCGGGCAGTGAGCGCAA
CGCAATTAATGTGAGTTAGCTCACTCATTAGGCACCCCAGGCTTTACACTTTATGCTTCCGGCTCGTATG
TTGTGTGGAATTGTGAGCGGATAACAATTTCACACAGGAAACAGCTATGACCATGATTACGCCAAGCTCT
AGCTAGAGGTCGACGGTATACAGACATGATAAGATACATTGATGAGTTTGGACAAACCACAACTAGAATG
CAGTGAAAAAAATGCTTTATTTGTGAAATTTGTGATGCTATTGCTTTATTTGTAACCATTATAAGCTGCA
ATAAACAAGTTGGGGTGGGCGAAGAACTCCAGCATGAGATCCCCGCGCTGGAGGATCATCCAGCCGGCGT
CCCGGAAAACGATTCCGAAGCCCAACCTTTCATAGAAGGCGGCGGTGGAATCGAAATCTCGTAGTACGTG
CTATTCCTTTGCCCTCGGACGAGTGCTGGGGCGTCGGTTTCCACTATCGGCGAGTACTTCTACACAGCCA
TCGGTCCAGACGGCCGCGCTTCTGCGGGCGATTTGTGTACGCCCGACAGTCCCGGCTCCGGATCGGACGA
TTGCGTCGCATCGACCCTGCGCCCAAGCTGCATCATCGAAATTGCCGTCAACCAAGCTCTGATAGAGTTG
GTCAAGACCAATGCGGAGCATATACGCCCGGAGCCGCGGCGATCCTGCAAGCTCCGGATGCCTCCGCTCG
AAGTAGCGCGTCTGCTGCTCCATACAAGCCAACCACGGCCTCCAGAAGAAGATGTTGGCGACCTCGTATT
GGGAATCCCCGAACATCGCCTCGCTCCAGTCAATGACCGCTGTTATGCGGCCATTGTCCGTCAGGACATT
GTTGGAGCCGAAATCCGCGTGCACGAGGTGCCGGACTTCGGGGCAGTCCTCGGCCCAAAGCATCAGCTCA
TCGAGAGCCTGCGCGACGGACGCACTGACGGTGTCGTCCATCACAGTTTGCCAGTGATACACATGGGGAT
CAGCAATCGCGCATATGAAATCACGCCATGTAGTGTATTGACCGATTCCTTGCGGTCCGAATGGGCCGAA
CCCGCTCGTCTGGCTAAGATCGGCCGCAGCGATCGCATCCATGGCCTCCGCGACCGGCTGCAGAACAGCG
GGCAGTTCGGTTTCAGGCAGGTCTTGCAACGTGACACCCTGTGCACGGCGGGAGATGCAATAGGTCAGGC
TCTCGCTGAATTCCCCAATGTCAAGCACTTCCGGAATCGGGAGCGCGGCCGATGCAAAGTGCCGATAAAC
ATAACGATCTTTGTAGAAACCATCGGCGCAGCTATTTACCCGCAGGACATATCCACGCCCTCCTACATCG
AAGCTGAAAGCACGAGATTCTTCGCCCTCCGAGAGCTGCATCAGGTCGGAGACGCTGTCGAACTTTTCGA
TCAGAAACTTCTCGACAGACGTCGCGGTGAGTTCAGGCTTTTTGGCCAAGGAAGTTCCTATACTTTCTAG
AGAATAGGAACTTCGGAATAGGAACTTCTAGGTACGTGAACCATCACCCT
[91 nt withheld, positions 6281-6371]
G
[124 nt withheld, positions 6373-6496]
GGGGATACCCCCTAGAGCCCCAGCTGGTTCTTTCCGCCTCAGAAGCCATAGAGCCCACCGCATCCCCAGC
ATGCCTGCTATTGTCTTCCCAATCCTCCCCCTTGCTGTCCTGCCCCACCCCACCCCCCAGAATAGAATGA
Features (pLannotate 1.2.2; 24 found; start..end, strand, type, name):
    180..689     -  CDS            BioID2 (fragment): promiscuous R40G mutant of a biotin protein ligase from Aquifex aeolicus (Kim et al., 2016)
    880..904     +  protein_bind   attB2: mutant version of attB; recombination site for the Gateway® BP reaction BP Clonase™
    906..1622    -  CDS            EGFP: EGFP is a basic (constitutively fluorescent) green fluorescent protein published in 1996, derived from Aequorea victoria. It is reported to be a rapidly-maturing weak dimer with moderate acid sensitivity.
   1628..1652    -  protein_bind   attB1: mutant version of attB; recombination site for the Gateway® BP reaction BP Clonase™
   1823..1856    -  promoter       TRE3GV promoter (fragment): 3rd-generation Tet-responsive promoter that can be activated by binding of Tet-On® 3G, optimized for retroviral and lentiviral vectors
   1864..1883    -  promoter       PLtetO-1 promoter (fragment): modified phage lambda PL promoter with tet operator sites (Lutz and Bujard, 1997)
   1885..1904    -  promoter       PLtetO-1 promoter (fragment): modified phage lambda PL promoter with tet operator sites (Lutz and Bujard, 1997)
   1906..2109    -  promoter       CMV promoter: human cytomegalovirus (CMV) immediate early promoter
   2110..2489    -  enhancer       CMV enhancer: human cytomegalovirus immediate early enhancer
   2644..2696    +  misc_feature   bom (fragment): basis of mobility region from pBR322
   2755..2859    +  promoter       AmpR promoter: bla
   2860..3720    +  CDS            AmpR: β-lactamase; bla; confers resistance to ampicillin, carbenicillin, and related antibiotics
   3891..4479    +  rep_origin     ori: high-copy-number ColE1/pMB1/pBR322/pUC origin of replication
   4662..4754    +  CDS            lacI (fragment): lac repressor; lacI; The lac repressor binds to the lac operator to inhibit transcription in E. coli. This inhibition can be relieved by adding lactose or isopropyl-β-D-thiogalactopyranoside (IPTG).
   4767..4788    +  protein_bind   CAP binding site: CAP binding activates transcription in the presence of cAMP. E. coli catabolite activator protein
   4803..4833    +  promoter       lac promoter: promoter for the E. coli lac operon
   4841..4857    +  protein_bind   lac operator: The lac repressor binds to the lac operator to inhibit transcription in E. coli. This inhibition can be relieved by adding lactose or isopropyl-β-D-thiogalactopyranoside (IPTG). lac repressor encoded by lacI
   4930..5051    -  polyA_signal   SV40 poly(A) signal: SV40 polyadenylation signal
   5046..5171    -  CDS            ble (fragment): BLE_KLEPN - Experimental evidence at protein level: Swiss-Prot protein existence level 1. Binding protein with a strong affinity to the bleomycin family of antibiotics. Binds to CL990; an antimitotic-antibiotic compound. From Klebsiella pneumoniae.
   5181..6203    -  CDS            HygR: aminoglycoside phosphotransferase from E. coli; aph(4)-Ia; confers resistance to hygromycin
   6211..6258    -  protein_bind   FRT: FLP-mediated recombination occurs in the 8-bp core sequence TCTAGAAA (Turan and Bode, 2011). FLP recombinase from the Saccharomyces cerevisiae 2μ plasmid
   6263..6496    -  rep_origin     f1 ori (fragment) (sequence partly withheld): f1 bacteriophage origin of replication; arrow indicates direction of (+) strand synthesis
   6517..6538    -  promoter       SV40 promoter (fragment): SV40 enhancer and early promoter
   6542..130     -  polyA_signal   bGH poly(A) signal (across the origin): bovine growth hormone polyadenylation signal
