[The description below was written by a language model from this plasmid's Addgene catalogue record and pLannotate feature annotations shown in this document.]
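Description:
MAC3-C-GFP-Myr is a 6.6 kb mammalian expression plasmid built on the MAC3-tag-C backbone and used to express EGFP carrying a 5' myristoylation signal with the MAC3 tag fused to its C terminus. It is maintained in E. coli through a high-copy ColE1/pUC-type origin and an ampicillin resistance gene. The annotation also picks up a partial f1 origin and leftover lac promoter/operator elements from the cloning backbone.

The expression cassette is driven by the CMV enhancer and promoter, followed by short matches to tet operator-containing promoters. This suggests a tetracycline-regulatable CMV/TetO arrangement, although the catalogue entry lists the promoter only as CMV. The EGFP coding sequence (717 bp) lies between attB1 and attB2 sites, which indicates that the insert sits in a Gateway-recombined position, even though the record lists restriction cloning with unknown sites. Downstream and in the same orientation is a sequence annotated as a fragment of BioID2, the promiscuous biotin ligase from Aquifex aeolicus. This presumably forms the proximity-labelling part of the MAC3 tag, whose full composition the feature table does not resolve. The cassette ends in a bGH polyadenylation signal.

An FRT site sits directly upstream of a hygromycin resistance gene that has an SV40 poly(A) signal but no complete promoter of its own. This layout is typical of FLP-mediated integration into a genomic FRT landing site, with selection of stable lines on hygromycin. The myristoylation signal should direct the GFP fusion to membranes. The associated work concerns MAC-tag protein interaction analysis, so the construct plausibly serves as a localised control bait for affinity purification and proximity biotinylation, but the record does not state this role.
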