Addgene plasmid #222605: MAC3-C-GFP-Myr
Purpose: Expression of MAC3-tagged GFP-Myr (C-terminal)
Depositing lab: Markku Varjosalo. Depositing organization: University of Helsinki, Institute of Biotechnology. Publication: Analyzing Protein Interactions by MAC-Tag Approaches. Liu X, Salokas K, Keskitalo S, Martinez-Botia P, Varjosalo M. Methods Mol Biol. 2023;2690:281-297. doi: 10.1007/978-1-0716-3327-4_24. PubMed 37450155.
Backbone
  Vector backbone: MAC3-tag-C (Addgene #185481)
  Vector type: Mammalian Expression, Bacterial Expression
Growth in bacteria
  Bacterial resistance: Ampicillin, 100 μg/mL
  Growth temperature: 37°C
  Growth strain: DH5alpha
  Copy number: High Copy
Gene/Insert
  Gene/Insert name: EGFP and 5' myristoylation sequence (Myr)
  Species: Synthetic
  Insert size (bp): 717
  Promoter: CMV
  Tag / fusion protein: MAC3 (C terminal on insert)
  Cloning method: Restriction Enzyme; 5′ cloning site Unknown (unknown if destroyed)
Terms and licenses: Academic/Nonprofit Terms; Industry Terms
How to cite: MAC3-C-GFP-Myr was a gift from Markku Varjosalo (Addgene plasmid # 222605 ; http://n2t.net/addgene:222605 ; RRID:Addgene_222605)
